Addgene plasmid #44069: pTF263 (pFA6a-TEV-6xGly-12xHis-His3MX)
Purpose: (Empty Backbone)
Depositing lab: Tim Formosa. Depositing organization: University of Utah.
Backbone
  Vector backbone: pFA6a-6xGLY-3xFLAG-HIS3MX6 (Addgene plasmid #20753)
  Backbone manufacturer: Mark Hochstrasser lab (Yale Univeristy, New Haven, CT) (PMID: 19243080)
  Backbone size (bp): 4142
  Modifications to backbone: 6xGly/3xFlag replaced with TEV/6xGly/12xHis
  Vector type: PCR-based yeast C-terminal tagging
  Selectable markers: HIS3
  Tag / fusion protein: TEV protease site (C terminal on backbone); 6xGly linker (C terminal on backbone); 12xHis tag (C terminal on backbone); ADH1 transcription terminator (C terminal on backbone); His3MX casette (C terminal on backbone)
Growth in bacteria
  Bacterial resistance: Ampicillin, 100 μg/mL
  Growth temperature: 37°C
  Growth strain: DH5alpha
  Copy number: Unknown
Gene/Insert
  Cloning method: Ligation Independent Cloning
  Sequencing primers: 5′ Sp6; 3′ T7
Resource information
  A portion of this plasmid was derived from a plasmid made by: Backbone pFA6a-6xGLY-3xFLAG-HIS3MX6 from Mark Hochstrasser lab (Yale Univeristy, New Haven, CT) via Addgene (Plasmid no. 20753)
Terms and licenses: Academic/Nonprofit Terms; Industry Terms: Not Available to Industry
Depositor comments: The depositing lab has constructed and deposited here 36 plasmids that can be used to generate linear PCR products to fuse to the 3' end of an ORF in the yeast genome and add (TEV or PreScission protease site) - 6X Gly linker - (12X His, 2X Strep, 3X FLAG, Protein A, or V5) - ADH1 transcription terminator - (KanMX, HphMX, or His3MX). Six plasmids (Addgene plasmids 44062, 44068, 44074, 44080, 44086, and 44092) have no epitope/purification tag and so can be used to add an alternate tag by standard cloning into unique XhoI-KpnI-XbaI sites, if desired. The other 30 plasmids are all of the possible combinations of the protease site - tag - marker options listed above. After fusion, the modified protein can then be followed with the epitope or purified using the tag and released from the matrix with the protease site. The constructs were designed with one of two different protease sites to allow a complex with two different tags to be purified in two successive steps, using each protease to release the complex from each purification matrix. The schematic diagram (see attached above) represents the format of the constructs and shows the proper scheme for producing the desired PCR products (see also below). If only epitope tagging is needed, the upstream primer can be adjusted to skip the protease site (see example below). Construction: DS5421 (pFA6a-6xGLY-3XFLAG-HIS3MX6 (Addgene Plasmid #20753), DS5422 (pFA6a-6xGLY-3XFLAG-KanMX) (Addgene Plasmid #20754), or DS5423 (pFA6a-6xGLY-3XFLAG-HphMX) (Addgene Plasmid #20755) (corresponding to each selection marker) was digested with AscI and PacI to release 3XFlag and replace it with TEV or PreScision sites followed by 6xGly and an XhoI-KpnI-XbaI linker. Affinity tags were constructed by PCR or by annealing oligos to fit into the XhoI-XbaI gap. This includes 12xHis, 2xStrep II, 3xFLAG, PrtA (2 repeats as found in pBS1479), and V5. Each tag was inserted into each base vector, making 30 templates with all combinations of protease site, tag, and selectable marker. PCR amplification: These two primers (along with 50 nt of homology to the targets at the 5' ends) will amplify the desired product from any of the constructs (the reading frame for P1 is important – alternating codons bracketed). P1 5’-(homology)...[CGA]CGG[ATC]CCC[GGG]TTA[ATT]AAC-3’ P2 5’-(homology)...GATATCATCGATGAATTCGAGCTCGTTT-3’ If only epitope tagging is needed, the upstream primer can be adjusted to skip the protease site. As an example, for the V5-tag-containing constructs, usage of the following primer (5’-(homology)... GGTGGAGGCTCTAGAGGTAAGCCAATTCCA-3’) in place of P1 will omit the protease cleavage site and add only 3xGly and V5 (GGGSR-V5-Stop).
How to cite: pTF263 (pFA6a-TEV-6xGly-12xHis-His3MX) was a gift from Tim Formosa (Addgene plasmid # 44069 ; http://n2t.net/addgene:44069 ; RRID:Addgene_44069)
