[The description below was written by a language model from this plasmid's Addgene catalogue record and pLannotate feature annotations shown in this document.]
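Description:
pTF263 (pFA6a-TEV-6xGly-12xHis-His3MX) is a PCR template plasmid of the pFA6a family, used for C-terminal tagging of genes at their chromosomal loci in budding yeast. It is not meant to be maintained in yeast. It is propagated in E. coli through a ColE1/pUC-type origin and ampicillin resistance (bla with its own promoter), and the feature table shows no yeast replication origin. It was derived from pFA6a-6xGLY-3xFLAG-HIS3MX6 by replacing the 6xGly/3xFLAG segment with a TEV protease site, a 6xGly linker and a 12xHis tag. The annotated sequence is 4,147 nt, consistent with the listed backbone size. The short rop, bom and lacI fragments are backbone remnants.

The functional module lies between the SP6 and T7 promoter sites, which serve as sequencing primer sites. The tag-coding region itself is not called by the automated annotation, but it would sit between the SP6 promoter and the ADH1 terminator. It is followed by the S. cerevisiae ADH1 transcription terminator and the His3MX cassette, a HIS3-type histidine biosynthesis gene flanked by the Ashbya gossypii TEF promoter and terminator. Amplifying this module with primers carrying about 50 nt of homology to the target locus gives a linear product that integrates by homologous recombination at the 3' end of an ORF, with selection for histidine prototrophy.

The fusion protein can then be captured through the His tag and released from the matrix by TEV cleavage. The plasmid belongs to a series of 36 combining TEV or PreScission sites, several tags and three markers. Using two different protease sites allows a complex carrying two different tags to be purified in two successive steps. The upstream primer can also be repositioned to omit the protease site when it is not needed.
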