Features (pLannotate 1.2.2; 12 found; start..end, strand, type, name):
    199..303     -  promoter       AmpR promoter: bla
    398..433     +  CDS            rop (fragment): Rop protein, which maintains plasmids at low copy number; rop
    535..586     +  misc_feature   bom (fragment): basis of mobility region from pBR322
    649..667     +  promoter       SP6 promoter: promoter for bacteriophage SP6 RNA polymerase
    840..1027    +  terminator     ADH1 terminator: S. cerevisiae ADH1; transcription terminator for the S. cerevisiae alcohol dehydrogenase 1 (ADH1) gene
   1102..1445    +  promoter       TEF promoter: Ashbya gossypii TEF promoter
   1488..2141    +  CDS            HIS3: HIS7_YEAST - Experimental evidence at protein level: Swiss-Prot protein existence level 1. From Saccharomyces cerevisiae (strain ATCC 204508 / S288c) (Baker's yeast).
   2148..2345    +  terminator     TEF terminator: Ashbya gossypii TEF terminator
   2450..2468    -  promoter       T7 promoter: promoter for bacteriophage T7 RNA polymerase
   2490..2543    -  CDS            lacI (fragment): lac repressor; lacI; The lac repressor binds to the lac operator to inhibit transcription in E. coli. This inhibition can be relieved by adding lactose or isopropyl-β-D-thiogalactopyranoside (IPTG).
   2726..3314    -  rep_origin     ori: high-copy-number ColE1/pMB1/pBR322/pUC origin of replication
   3485..198     -  CDS            AmpR (across the origin): β-lactamase; bla; confers resistance to ampicillin, carbenicillin, and related antibiotics
>Addgene plasmid #44069 | pTF263 (pFA6a-TEV-6xGly-12xHis-His3MX) | depositor full sequence | sequence record 61666 | pTF263 (pFA6a-TEV-6xGly-12xHis-His3MX) sequence 4147 bps
CATTGGAAAACGTTCTTCGGGGCGAAAACTCTCAAGGATCTTACCGCTGTTGAGATCCAGTTCGATGTAA
CCCACTCGTGCACCCAACTGATCTTCAGCATCTTTTACTTTCACCAGCGTTTCTGGGTGAGCAAAAACAG
GAAGGCAAAATGCCGCAAAAAAGGGAATAAGGGCGACACGGAAATGTTGAATACTCATACTCTTCCTTTT
TCAATATTATTGAAGCATTTATCAGGGTTATTGTCTCATGAGCGGATACATATTTGAATGTATTTAGAAA
AATAAACAAATAGGGGTTCCGCGCACATTTCCCCGAAAAGTGCCACCTGACGTCTAAGAAACCATTATTA
TCATGACATTAACCTATAAAAATAGGCGTATCACGAGGCCCTTTCGTCTCGCGCGTTTCGGTGATGACGG
TGAAAACCTCTGACACATGCAGCTCCCGGAGACGGTCACAGCTTGTCTGTAAGCGGATGCCGGGAGCAGA
CAAGCCCGTCAGGGCGCGTCAGCGGGTGTTGGCGGGTGTCGGGGCTGGCTTAACTATGCGGCATCAGAGC
AGATTGTACTGAGAGTGCACCATATGGACATATTGTCGTTAGAACGCGGCTACAATTAATACATAACCTT
ATGTATCATACACATACGATTTAGGTGACACTATAGAACGCGGCCGCCAGCTGAAGCTTCGTACGCTGCA
GGTCGACGGATCCCCGGGTTAATTAACGAGAATTTATACTTCCAAGGTTCTGGTGGAGGCGGTGGAGGCT
CTAGACATCACCACCATCATCACCACCATCATCATCACCATTGACTCGAGGCGCGCCACTTCTAAATAAG
CGAATTTCTTATGATTTATGATTTTTATTATTAAATAAGTTATAAAAAAAATAAGTGTATACAAATTTTA
AAGTGACTCTTAGGTTTTAAAACGAAAATTCTTATTCTTGAGTAACTCTTTCCTGTAGGTCAGGTTGCTT
TCTCAGGTATAGTATGAGGTCGCTCTTATTGACCACACCTCTACCGGCAGATCCGCTAGGGATAACAGGG
TAATATAGATCTGTTTAGCTTGCCTCGTCCCCGCCGGGTCACCCGGCCAGCGACATGGAGGCCCAGAATA
CCCTCCTTGACAGTCTTGACGTGCGCAGCTCAGGGGCATGATGTGACTGTCGCCCGTACATTTAGCCCAT
ACATCCCCATGTATAATCATTTGCATCCATACATTTTGATGGCCGCACGGCGCGAAGCAAAAATTACGGC
TCCTCGCTGCAGACCTGCGAGCAGGGAAACGCTCCCCTCACAGACGCGTTGAATTGTCCCCACGCCGCGC
CCCTGTAGAGAAATATAAAAGGTTAGGATTTGCCACTGAGGTTCTTCTTTCATATACTTCCTTTTAAAAT
CTTGCTAGGATACAGTTCTCACATCACATCCGAACATAAACAACCATGGCAGAACCAGCCCAAAAAAAGC
AAAAACAAACTGTTCAGGAGCGCAAGGCGTTTATCTCCCGTATCACTAATGAAACTAAAATTCAAATCGC
TATTTCGCTGAATGGTGGTTATATTCAAATAAAAGATTCGATTCTTCCTGCAAAGAAGGATGACGATGTA
GCTTCCCAAGCTACTCAGTCACAGGTCATCGATATTCACACAGGTGTTGGCTTTTTGGATCATATGATCC
ATGCGTTGGCAAAACACTCTGGTTGGTCTCTTATTGTTGAATGTATCGGTGACCTGCACATTGACGATCA
CCATACTACCGAAGATTGCGGTATCGCATTAGGGCAAGCGTTCAAAGAAGCAATGGGTGCTGTCCGTGGT
GTAAAAAGATTCGGTACTGGGTTCGCACCATTGGATGAGGCGCTATCACGTGCCGTAGTCGATTTATCTA
ATAGACCATTTGCTGTAATCGACCTTGGATTGAAGAGAGAGATGATTGGTGATTTATCCACTGAAATGAT
TCCACACTTTTTGGAAAGTTTCGCGGAGGCGGCCAGAATTACTTTGCATGTTGATTGTCTGAGAGGTTTC
AACGATCACCACAGAAGTGAGAGTGCGTTCAAGGCTTTGGCTGTTGCCATAAGAGAAGCTATTTCTAGCA
ATGGCACCAATGACGTTCCCTCAACCAAAGGTGTTTTGATGTGAAGTACTGACAATAAAAAGATTCTTGT
TTTCAAGAACTTGTCATTTGTATAGTTTTTTTATATTGTAGTTGTTCTATTTTAATCAAATGTTAGCGTG
ATTTATATTTTTTTTCGCCTCGACATCATCTGCCCAGATGCGAAGTTAAGTGCGCAGAAAGTAATATCAT
GCGTCAATCGTATGTGAATGCTGGTCGCTATACTGCTGTCGATTCGATACTAACGCCGCCATCCAGTTTA
AACGAGCTCGAATTCATCGATGATATCAGATCCACTAGTGGCCTATGCGGCCGCGGATCTGCCGGTCTCC
CTATAGTGAGTCGTATTAATTTCGATAAGCCAGGTTAACCTGCATTAATGAATCGGCCAACGCGCGGGGA
GAGGCGGTTTGCGTATTGGGCGCTCTTCCGCTTCCTCGCTCACTGACTCGCTGCGCTCGGTCGTTCGGCT
GCGGCGAGCGGTATCAGCTCACTCAAAGGCGGTAATACGGTTATCCACAGAATCAGGGGATAACGCAGGA
AAGAACATGTGAGCAAAAGGCCAGCAAAAGGCCAGGAACCGTAAAAAGGCCGCGTTGCTGGCGTTTTTCC
ATAGGCTCCGCCCCCCTGACGAGCATCACAAAAATCGACGCTCAAGTCAGAGGTGGCGAAACCCGACAGG
ACTATAAAGATACCAGGCGTTTCCCCCTGGAAGCTCCCTCGTGCGCTCTCCTGTTCCGACCCTGCCGCTT
ACCGGATACCTGTCCGCCTTTCTCCCTTCGGGAAGCGTGGCGCTTTCTCAATGCTCACGCTGTAGGTATC
TCAGTTCGGTGTAGGTCGTTCGCTCCAAGCTGGGCTGTGTGCACGAACCCCCCGTTCAGCCCGACCGCTG
CGCCTTATCCGGTAACTATCGTCTTGAGTCCAACCCGGTAAGACACGACTTATCGCCACTGGCAGCAGCC
ACTGGTAACAGGATTAGCAGAGCGAGGTATGTAGGCGGTGCTACAGAGTTCTTGAAGTGGTGGCCTAACT
ACGGCTACACTAGAAGGACAGTATTTGGTATCTGCGCTCTGCTGAAGCCAGTTACCTTCGGAAAAAGAGT
TGGTAGCTCTTGATCCGGCAAACAAACCACCGCTGGTAGCGGTGGTTTTTTTGTTTGCAAGCAGCAGATT
ACGCGCAGAAAAAAAGGATCTCAAGAAGATCCTTTGATCTTTTCTACGGGGTCTGACGCTCAGTGGAACG
AAAACTCACGTTAAGGGATTTTGGTCATGAGATTATCAAAAAGGATCTTCACCTAGATCCTTTTAAATTA
AAAATGAAGTTTTAAATCAATCTAAAGTATATATGAGTAAACTTGGTCTGACAGTTACCAATGCTTAATC
AGTGAGGCACCTATCTCAGCGATCTGTCTATTTCGTTCATCCATAGTTGCCTGACTCCCCGTCGTGTAGA
TAACTACGATACGGGAGGGCTTACCATCTGGCCCCAGTGCTGCAATGATACCGCGAGACCCACGCTCACC
GGCTCCAGATTTATCAGCAATAAACCAGCCAGCCGGAAGGGCCGAGCGCAGAAGTGGTCCTGCAACTTTA
TCCGCCTCCATCCAGTCTATTAATTGTTGCCGGGAAGCTAGAGTAAGTAGTTCGCCAGTTAATAGTTTGC
GCAACGTTGTTGCCATTGCTACAGGCATCGTGGTGTCACGCTCGTCGTTTGGTATGGCTTCATTCAGCTC
CGGTTCCCAACGATCAAGGCGAGTTACATGATCCCCCATGTTGTGCAAAAAAGCGGTTAGCTCCTTCGGT
CCTCCGATCGTTGTCAGAAGTAAGTTGGCCGCAGTGTTATCACTCATGGTTATGGCAGCACTGCATAATT
CTCTTACTGTCATGCCATCCGTAAGATGCTTTTCTGTGACTGGTGAGTACTCAACCAAGTCATTCTGAGA
ATAGTGTATGCGGCGACCGAGTTGCTCTTGCCCGGCGTCAATACGGGATAATACCGCGCCACATAGCAGA
ACTTTAAAAGTGCTCAT
