>Addgene plasmid #44069 | pTF263 (pFA6a-TEV-6xGly-12xHis-His3MX) | addgene partial sequence | sequence record 62078 | Sp6 5'-ATTTAGGTGACACTATAG-3'
GCTGCAGGTCGACGGATCCCCGGGTTAATTAACGAGAATTTATACTTCCAAGGTTCTGGTGGAGGCGGTG
GAGGCTCTAGACATCACCACCATCATCACCACCATCATCATCACCATTGACTCGAGGCGCGCCACTTCTA
AATAAGCGAATTTCTTATGATTTATGATTTTTATTATTAAATAAGTTATAAAAAAAATAAGTGTATACAA
ATTTTAAAGTGACTCTTAGGTTTTAAAACGAAAATTCTTATTCTTGAGTAACTCTTTCCTGTAGGTCAGG
TTGCTTTCTCAGGTATAGTATGAGGTCGCTCTTATTGACCACACCTCTACCGGCAGATCCGCTAGGGATA
ACAGGGTAATATAGATCTGTTTAGCTTGCCTCGTCCCCGCCGGGTCACCCGGCCAGCGACATGGAGGCCC
AGAATACCCTCCTTGACAGTCTTGACGTGCGCAGCTCAGGGGCATGATGTGACTGTCGCCCGTACATTTA
GCCCATACATCCCCATGTATAATCATTTGCATCCATACATTTTGATGGCCGCACGGCGCGAAGCAAAAAT
TACGGCTCCTCGCTGCAGACCTGCGAGCAGGGAAACGCTCCCCTCACAGACGCGTTGAATTGTCCCCACG
CCGCGCCCCTGTAGAGAAATATAAAAGGTTAGGATTTGCCACTGAGGTTCTTCTTTCATATACTTCCTTT
TAAAATCTTGCTAGGATACAGTTCTCACATCACATCCGAACATAAACAACCATGGCAGAACCAGCCCAAA
AAAAGCAAAAACAAACTGTTCAGGAGCGCAAGGCGTTTATCTCCCGTATCACTAATGAAACTAAAATTCA
AATCGCTATTTCGCTGAATGGTGGTTATATTCAAATAAAAGATTCGATTCTTCCTGCAAAGAAGGATGAC
GATGTAGCTTCCC
